Addgene plasmid #186280: pcI-ts,ind+-(mtSSB delta20)
Purpose: Expresses Human Mitochondrial SSB in E. coli
Depositing lab: Kenneth Johnson. Depositing organization: University of Texas at Austin. Publication: The human mitochondrial single-stranded DNA-binding protein displays distinct kinetics and thermodynamics of DNA binding and exchange. Qian Y, Johnson KA. J Biol Chem. 2017 Aug 4;292(31):13068-13084. doi: 10.1074/jbc.M117.791392. Epub 2017 Jun 14. PubMed 28615444.
Backbone
  Vector backbone: pcI-ts,ind+
  Backbone size w/o insert (bp): 3400
  Vector type: Bacterial Expression
Growth in bacteria
  Bacterial resistance: Ampicillin, 100 μg/mL
  Growth temperature: 30°C
  Growth strain: DH5alpha
  Copy number: High Copy
Gene/Insert
  Gene/Insert name: Mitochondrial Single Stranded DNA Binding Protein (alt name: mtSSB)
  Species: H. sapiens (human)
  Mutation: First 20 amino acids corresponding to probable mitochondrial targeting sequence deleted
  GenBank ID: M94556.1
  Entrez Gene: SSBP1 (a.k.a. Mt-SSB, OPA13, SOSS-B1, SSBP, mtSSB)
  Promoter: lambda
  Cloning method: Unknown
  Sequencing primers: 5′ AAATTGCTTTAAGGCGACGTGC; 3′ GCTTCGCAACGTTCAAATCCGCTCC
Resource information
  A portion of this plasmid was derived from a plasmid made by: Received from Yufeng Qian
Terms and licenses: Academic/Nonprofit Terms; Industry Terms
How to cite: pcI-ts,ind+-(mtSSB delta20) was a gift from Kenneth Johnson (Addgene plasmid # 186280 ; http://n2t.net/addgene:186280 ; RRID:Addgene_186280)
