[The description below was written by a language model from this plasmid's Addgene catalogue record and pLannotate feature annotations shown in this document.]
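Description:
pcI-ts,ind+-(mtSSB delta20) is a bacterial expression plasmid for producing human mitochondrial single-stranded DNA-binding protein (mtSSB, encoded by SSBP1) in E. coli. It is built on the pcI-ts,ind+ backbone, replicates from a high-copy ColE1/pUC-type origin, and is selected with ampicillin through the β-lactamase (AmpR) gene. The sequenced record is about 3.9 kb, consistent with a roughly 3.4 kb backbone carrying a short insert.

The insert is the human SSBP1 coding sequence lacking its first 20 codons, which correspond to the probable mitochondrial targeting sequence, so the bacterial product approximates the mature, processed form of the protein. No affinity tag is annotated or recorded. The catalogue lists the promoter simply as "lambda". The feature table does not annotate that promoter itself, but it does show a temperature-sensitive λ cI repressor gene (the A67T thermolabile variant) lying immediately upstream of the insert in the opposite orientation. This is the classic thermoinducible arrangement. At low temperature the plasmid-encoded repressor holds the λ promoter silent, and a shift to higher temperature inactivates the repressor and releases transcription. It also explains why the plasmid is maintained at a permissive 30°C. The rrnB T1 and T2 terminators follow the open reading frame to stop transcription.

The remaining annotations are short lacI fragments, a lac promoter/operator with a CAP site, and partial AmpR promoter segments. They appear to be backbone remnants rather than functional parts of the expression cassette. The plasmid is associated with work on the kinetics and thermodynamics of mtSSB binding to DNA and its exchange, for which it supplies recombinant protein.
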