Features (pLannotate 1.2.2; 13 found; start..end, strand, type, name):
      1..861     -  CDS            AmpR: β-lactamase; bla; confers resistance to ampicillin, carbenicillin, and related antibiotics
    862..883     -  promoter       AmpR promoter (fragment): bla
   1030..1124    -  CDS            lacI (fragment): lac repressor; lacI; The lac repressor binds to the lac operator to inhibit transcription in E. coli. This inhibition can be relieved by adding lactose or isopropyl-β-D-thiogalactopyranoside (IPTG).
   1177..1890    -  CDS            λ repressor (ts): temperature-sensitive variant of the phage λ repressor; cIts; thermosensitivity is conferred by the A67T mutation
   1983..2378    +  CDS            SSBP1 (fragment): SSBP_HUMAN - Also known as SSBP. Experimental evidence at protein level: Swiss-Prot protein existence level 1. Binds preferentially and cooperatively to pyrimidine rich single-stranded DNA (ss-DNA) (PubMed:21953457, PubMed:23290262). In vitro, required to maintain the copy number of mitochondrial DNA (mtDNA) and plays crucial roles during mtDNA replication that stimulate activity of the replisome components POLG and TWNK at the replication fork (PubMed:21953457, PubMed:12975372, PubMed:26446790, PubMed:15167897). Promotes the activity of the gamma complex polymerase POLG, largely by organizing
   2465..2551    +  terminator     rrnB T1 terminator: Escherichia coli rrnB; transcription terminator T1 from the E. coli rrnB gene
   2643..2670    +  terminator     rrnB T2 terminator: transcription terminator T2 from the E. coli rrnB gene
   2689..2740    +  promoter       AmpR promoter (fragment): bla
   2788..2804    -  protein_bind   lac operator: The lac repressor binds to the lac operator to inhibit transcription in E. coli. This inhibition can be relieved by adding lactose or isopropyl-β-D-thiogalactopyranoside (IPTG). lac repressor encoded by lacI
   2812..2842    -  promoter       lac promoter: promoter for the E. coli lac operon
   2857..2878    -  protein_bind   CAP binding site: CAP binding activates transcription in the presence of cAMP. E. coli catabolite activator protein
   2891..2983    -  CDS            lacI (fragment): lac repressor; lacI; The lac repressor binds to the lac operator to inhibit transcription in E. coli. This inhibition can be relieved by adding lactose or isopropyl-β-D-thiogalactopyranoside (IPTG).
   3166..3754    -  rep_origin     ori: high-copy-number ColE1/pMB1/pBR322/pUC origin of replication
>Addgene plasmid #186280 | pcI-ts,ind+-(mtSSB delta20) | addgene full sequence | sequence record 366174 | Addgene NGS Result
TTACCAATGCTTAATCAGTGAGGCACCTATCTCAGCGATCTGTCTATTTCGTTCATCCATAGTTGCCTGA
CTCCCCGTCGTGTAGATAACTACGATACGGGAGGGCTTACCATCTGGCCCCAGTGCTGCAATGATACCGC
GAGACCCACGCTCACCGGCTCCAGATTTATCAGCAATAAACCAGCCAGCCGGAAGGGCCGAGCGCAGAAG
TGGTCCTGCAACTTTATCCGCCTCCATCCAGTCTATTAATTGTTGCCGGGAAGCTAGAGTAAGTAGTTCG
CCAGTTAATAGTTTGCGCAACGTTGTTGCCATTGCTACAGGCATCGTGGTGTCACGCTCGTCGTTTGGTA
TGGCTTCATTCAGCTCCGGTTCCCAACGATCAAGGCGAGTTACATGATCCCCCATGTTGTGCAAAAAAGC
GGTTAGCTCCTTCGGTCCTCCGATCGTTGTCAGAAGTAAGTTGGCCGCAGTGTTATCACTCATGGTTATG
GCAGCACTGCATAATTCTCTTACTGTCATGCCATCCGTAAGATGCTTTTCTGTGACTGGTGAGTACTCAA
CCAAGTCATTCTGAGAATAGTGTATGCGGCGACCGAGTTGCTCTTGCCCGGCGTCAACACGGGATAATAC
CGCGCCACATAGCAGAACTTTAAAAGTGCTCATCATTGGAAAACGTTCTTCGGGGCGAAAACTCTCAAGG
ATCTTACCGCTGTTGAGATCCAGTTCGATGTAACCCACTCGTGCACCCAACTGATCTTCAGCATCTTTTA
CTTTCACCAGCGTTTCTGGGTGAGCAAAAACAGGAAGGCAAAATGCCGCAAAAAAGGGAATAAGGGCGAC
ACGGAAATGTTGAATACTCATACTCTTCCTTTTTCAATATTATGTAAGCAGACAGTTTTATTGTTCATGA
TGATATATTTTTATCTTGTGCAATGTAACATCAGAGATTTTGAGACACAACGTGGCTTTGTTGAATAAAT
CGAACTTTTGCTGAGTTGACTCCCCGCGCGGACATTAATTGCGTTGCGCTCACTGCCCGCTTTCCAGTCG
GGAAACCTGTCGTGCCAGCTGCATTAATGAATCGGCCAACGCGCGGGGAGAGGCGGTTTGCGTATTGGGC
GCCATAGACGTCTTTGAATTGTTATCAGCTATGCGCCGACCAGAACACCTTGCCGATCAGCCAAACGTCT
CTTCAGGCCACTGACTAGCGATAACTTTCCCCACAACGGAACAACTCTCATTGCATGGGATCATTGGGTA
CTGTGGGTTTAGTGGTTGTAAAAACACCTGACCGCTATCCCTGATCAGTTTCTTGAAGGTAAACTCATCA
CCCCCAAGTCTGGCTATGCAGAAATCACCTGGCTCAACAGCCTGCTCAGGGTCAACGAGAATTAACATTC
CGTCAGGAAAGCTTGGCTTGGAGCCTGTTGGTGCGGTCATGGAATTACCTTCAACCTCAAGCCAGAATGC
AGAATCACTGGCTTTTTTGGTTGTGCTTACCCATCTCTCCGCATCACCTTTGGTAAAGGTTCTAAGCTCA
GGTGAGAACATCCCTGCCTGAACATGAGAAAAAACAGGGTACTCATACTCACTTCTAAGTGACGGCTGCA
TACTAACCGCTTCATACATCTCGTAGATTTCTCTGGCGATTGAAGGGCTAAATTCTTCAACGCTAACTTT
GAGAATTTTTGTAAGCAATGCGGCGTTATAAGCATTTAATGCATTGATGCCATTAAATAAAGCACCAACG
CCTGACTGCCCCATCCCCATCTTGTCTGCGACAGATTCCTGGGATAAGCCAAGTTCATTTTTCTTTTTTT
CATAAATTGCTTTAAGGCGACGTGCGTCCTCAAGCTGCTCTTGTGTTAATGGTTTCTTTTTTGTGCTCAT
ACGTTAAATCTATCACCGCAAGGGATAAATATCTAACACCGTGCGTGTTGACTATTTTACCTCTGGCGGT
GATAATGGTTGCATGTACTAAGGAGGTTCATATGACTACCAGTTTGGTTCTTGAAAGATCCCTGAATCGT
GTGCACTTACTTGGGCGAGTGGGTCAGGACCCTGTCTTGAGACAGGTGGAAGGAAAAAATCCAGTCACAA
TATTTTCTCTAGCAACTAATGAGATGTGGCGATCAGGGGATAGTGAAGTTTACCAACTGGGTGATGTCAG
TCAAAAGACAACATGGCACAGAATATCAGTATTCCGGCCAGGCCTCAGAGACGTGGCATATCAATATGTG
AAAAAGGGGTCTCGAATTTATTTGGAAGGGAAAATAGACTATGGTGAATACATGGATAAAAATAATGTGA
GGCGACAAGCAACAACAATCATAGCTGATAATATTATATTTCTGAGTGACCAGACGAAAGAGAAGGAGTA
GAAAGGATGATTCTTCTTTGGCCATCATTTGGTACAGTCTCATTTCCAAGTCATGATGGCATGCAGTAGG
GAACTGCCAGGCATCAAATAAAACGAAAGGCTCAGTCGAAAGACTGGGCCTTTCGTTTTATCTGTTGTTT
GTCGGTGAACGCTCTCCTGAGTAGGACAAATCCGCCGGGAGCGGATTTGAACGTTGCGAAGCAACGGCCC
GGAGGGTGGCGGGCAGGACGCCCGCCATAAACTGCCAGGCATCAAATTAAGCAGAAGGCCATCCTGACGG
ATGGCCTTTTTGCGTTTCTACAAACTCTTTTGTTTATTTTTCTAAATACATTCAAATATGTATCCGCTCA
TGAGACAATAGATCTAAGCTTGGCGTAATCATGGTCATAGCTGTTTCCTGTGTGAAATTGTTATCCGCTC
ACAATTCCACACAACATACGAGCCGGAAGCATAAAGTGTAAAGCCTGGGGTGCCTAATGAGTGAGCTAAC
TCACATTAATTGCGTTGCGCTCACTGCCCGCTTTCCAGTCGGGAAACCTGTCGTGCCAGCTGCATTAATG
AATCGGCCAACGCGCGGGGAGAGGCGGTTTGCGTATTGGGCGCTCTTCCGCTTCCTCGCTCACTGACTCG
CTGCGCTCGGTCGTTCGGCTGCGGCGAGCGGTATCAGCTCACTCAAAGGCGGTAATACGGTTATCCACAG
AATCAGGGGATAACGCAGGAAAGAACATGTGAGCAAAAGGCCAGCAAAAGGCCAGGAACCGTAAAAAGGC
CGCGTTGCTGGCGTTTTTCCATAGGCTCCGCCCCCCTGACGAGCATCACAAAAATCGACGCTCAAGTCAG
AGGTGGCGAAACCCGACAGGACTATAAAGATACCAGGCGTTTCCCCCTGGAAGCTCCCTCGTGCGCTCTC
CTGTTCCGACCCTGCCGCTTACCGGATACCTGTCCGCCTTTCTCCCTTCGGGAAGCGTGGCGCTTTCTCA
TAGCTCACGCTGTAGGTATCTCAGTTCGGTGTAGGTCGTTCGCTCCAAGCTGGGCTGTGTGCACGAACCC
CCCGTTCAGCCCGACCGCTGCGCCTTATCCGGTAACTATCGTCTTGAGTCCAACCCGGTAAGACACGACT
TATCGCCACTGGCAGCAGCCACTGGTAACAGGATTAGCAGAGCGAGGTATGTAGGCGGTGCTACAGAGTT
CTTGAAGTGGTGGCCTAACTACGGCTACACTAGAAGAACAGTATTTGGTATCTGCGCTCTGCTGAAGCCA
GTTACCTTCGGAAAAAGAGTTGGTAGCTCTTGATCCGGCAAACAAACCACCGCTGGTAGCGGTGGTTTTT
TTGTTTGCAAGCAGCAGATTACGCGCAGAAAAAAAGGATCTCAAGAAGATCCTTTGATCTTTTCTACGGG
GTCTGACGCTCAGTGGAACGAAAACTCACGTTAAGGGATTTTGGTCATGAGATTATCAAAAAGGATCTTC
ACCTAGATCCTTTTAAATTAAAAATGAAGTTTTAAATCAATCTAAAGTATATATGAGTAAACTTGGTCTG
ACAG
