>Addgene plasmid #186280 | pcI-ts,ind+-(mtSSB delta20) | depositor partial sequence | sequence record 361468 | Plasmid Backbone
CAAATAAAACGAAAGGCTCAGTCGAAAGACTGGGCCTTTCGTTTTATCTGTTGTTTGTCGGTGAACGCTC
TCCTGAGTAGGACAAATCCGCCGGGAGCGGATTTGAACGTTGCGAAGCAACGGCCCGGAGGGTGGCGGGC
AGGACGCCCGCCATAAACTGCCAGGCATCAAATTAAGCAGAAGGCCATCCTGACGGATGGCCTTTTTGCG
TTTCTACAAACTCTTTTTGTTTATTTTTCTAAATACATTCAAATATGTATCCGCTCATGAGACAATAGAT
CTAAGCTTGGCGTAATCATGGTCATAGCTGTTTCCTGTGTGAAATTGTTATCCGCTCACAATTCCACACA
ACATACGAGCCGGAAGCATAAAGTGTAAAGCCTGGGGTGCCTAATGAGTGAGCTAACTCACATTAATTGC
GTTGCGCTCACTGCCCGCTTTCCAGTCGGGAAACCTGTCGTGCCAGCTGCATTAATGAATCGGCCAACGC
GCGGGGAGAGGCGGTTTGCGTATTGGGCGCTCTTCCGCTTCCTCGCTCACTGACTCGCTGCGCTCGGTCG
TTCGGCTGCGGCGAGCGGTATCAGCTCACTCAAAGGCGGTAATACGGTTATCCACAGAATCAGGGGATAA
CGCAGGAAAGAACATGTGAGCAAAAGGCCAGCAAAAGGCCAGGAACCGTAAAAAGGCCGCGTTGCTGGCG
TTTTTCCATAGGCTCCGCCCCCCTGACGAGCATCACAAAAATCGACGCTCAAGTCAGAGGTGGCGAAACC
CGACAGGACTATAAAGATACCAGGCGTTTCCCCCTGGAAGCTCCCTCGTGCGCTCTCCTGTTCCGACCCT
GCCGCTTACCGGATACCTGTCCGCCTTTCTCCCTTCGGGAAGCGTGGCGCTTTCTCATAGCTCACGCTGT
AGGTATCTCAGTTCGGTGTAGGTCGTTCGCTCCAAGCTGGGCTGTGTGCACGAACCCCCCGTTCAGCCCG
ACCGCTGCGCCTTATCCGGTAACTATCGTCTTGAGTCCAACCCGGTAAGACACGACTTATCGCCACTGGC
AGCAGCCACTGGTAACAGGATTAGCAGAGCGAGGTATGTAGGCGGTGCTACAGAGTTCTTGAAGTGGTGG
CCTAACTACGGCTACACTAGAAGAACAGTATTTGGTATCTGCGCTCTGCTGAAGCCAGTTACCTTCGGAA
AAAGAGTTGGTAGCTCTTGATCCGGCAAACAAACCACCGCTGGTAGCGGTGGTTTTTTTGTTTGCAAGCA
GCAGATTACGCGCAGAAAAAAAGGATCTCAAGAAGATCCTTTGATCTTTTCTACGGGGTCTGACGCTCAG
TGGAACGAAAACTCACGTTAAGGGATTTTGGTCATGAGATTATCAAAAAGGATCTTCACCTAGATCCTTT
TAAATTAAAAATGAAGTTTTAAATCAATCTAAAGTATATATGAGTAAACTTGGTCTGACAGTTACCAATG
CTTAATCAGTGAGGCACCTATCTCAGCGATCTGTCTATTTCGTTCATCCATAGTTGCCTGACTCCCCGTC
GTGTAGATAACTACGATACGGGAGGGCTTACCATCTGGCCCCAGTGCTGCAATGATACCGCGAGACCCAC
GCTCACCGGCTCCAGATTTATCAGCAATAAACCAGCCAGCCGGAAGGGCCGAGCGCAGAAGTGGTCCTGC
AACTTTATCCGCCTCCATCCAGTCTATTAATTGTTGCCGGGAAGCTAGAGTAAGTAGTTCGCCAGTTAAT
AGTTTGCGCAACGTTGTTGCCATTGCTACAGGCATCGTGGTGTCACGCTCGTCGTTTGGTATGGCTTCAT
TCAGCTCCGGTTCCCAACGATCAAGGCGAGTTACATGATCCCCCATGTTGTGCAAAAAAGCGGTTAGCTC
CTTCGGTCCTCCGATCGTTGTCAGAAGTAAGTTGGCCGCAGTGTTATCACTCATGGTTATGGCAGCACTG
CATAATTCTCTTACTGTCATGCCATCCGTAAGATGCTTTTCTGTGACTGGTGAGTACTCAACCAAGTCAT
TCTGAGAATAGTGTATGCGGCGACCGAGTTGCTCTTGCCCGGCGTCAACACGGGATAATACCGCGCCACA
TAGCAGAACTTTAAAAGTGCTCATCATTGGAAAACGTTCTTCGGGGCGAAAACTCTCAAGGATCTTACCG
CTGTTGAGATCCAGTTCGATGTAACCCACTCGTGCACCCAACTGATCTTCAGCATCTTTTACTTTCACCA
GCGTTTCTGGGTGAGCAAAAACAGGAAGGCAAAATGCCGCAAAAAAGGGAATAAGGGCGACACGGAAATG
TTGAATACTCATACTCTTCCTTTTTCAATATTATGTAAGCAGACAGTTTTATTGTTCATGATGATATATT
TTTATCTTGTGCAATGTAACATCAGAGATTTTGAGACACAACGTGGCTTTGTTGAATAAATCGAACTTTT
GCTGAGTTGACTCCCCGCGCGGACATTAATTGCGTTGCGCTCACTGCCCGCTTTCCAGTCGGGAAACCTG
TCGTGCCAGCTGCATTAATGAATCGGCCAACGCGCGGGGAGAGGCGGTTTGCGTATTGGGCGCCATAGAC
GTCTTTGAATTGTTATCAGCTATGCGCCGACCAGAACACCTTGCCGATCAGCCAAACGTCTCTTCAGGCC
ACTGACTAGCGATAACTTTCCCCACAACGGAACAACTCTCATTGCATGGGATCATTGGGTACTGTGGGTT
TAGTGGTTGTAAAAACACCTGACCGCTATCCCTGATCAGTTTCTTGAAGGTAAACTCATCACCCCCAAGT
CTGGCTATGCAGAAATCACCTGGCTCAACAGCCTGCTCAGGGTCAACGAGAATTAACATTCCGTCAGGAA
AGCTTGGCTTGGAGCCTGTTGGTGCGGTCATGGAATTACCTTCAACCTCAAGCCAGAATGCAGAATCACT
GGCTTTTTTGGTTGTGCTTACCCATCTCTCCGCATCACCTTTGGTAAAGGTTCTAAGCTCAGGTGAGAAC
ATCCCTGCCTGAACATGAGAAAAAACAGGGTACTCATACTCACTTCTAAGTGACGGCTGCATACTAACCG
CTTCATACATCTCGTAGATTTCTCTGGCGATTGAAGGGCTAAATTCTTCAACGCTAACTTTGAGAATTTT
TGTAAGCAATGCGGCGTTATAAGCATTTAATGCATTGATGCCATTAAATAAAGCACCAACGCCTGACTGC
CCCATCCCCATCTTGTCTGCGACAGATTCCTGGGATAAGCCAAGTTCATTTTTCTTTTTTTCATAAATTG
CTTTAAGGCGACGTGCGTCCTCAAGCTGCTCTTGTGTTAATGGTTTCTTTTTTGTGCTCATACGTTAAAT
CTATCACCGCAAGGGATAAATATCTAACACCGTGCGTGTTGACTATTTTACCTCTGGCGGTGATAATGGT
TGCATGTACTAAGGAGGTT
